>Addgene plasmid #22419 | pAc5.1B-EGFP-DmGW182 | depositor full sequence | sequence record 10307 | Author sequence
CTTCAAGGAATTAATTCTATATTCTAAAAACACAAATGATACTTCTAAAAAAAATCATGAATGGCATCAA
CTCTGAATCAAATCTTTGCAGATGCACCTACTTCTCATTTCCACTGTCACATCATTTTTCCAGATCTCGC
TGCCTGTTATGTGGCCCACAAACCAAGACACGTTTTATGGCCATTAAAGCTGGCTGATCGTCGCCAAACA
CCAAATACATATCAATATGTACATTCGAGAAAGAAGCGATCAAAGAAGCGTCTTCGGGCGAGTAGGAGAA
TGCGGAGGAGAAGGAGAACGAGCTGATCTAGTATCTCTCCACAATCCAATGCCAACTGACCAACTGGCCA
TATTCGGAGCAATTTGAAGCCAATTTCCATCGCCTGGCGATCGCTCCATTCTTGGCTATATGTTTTTCAC
CGTTCCCGGGGCCATTTTCAAAGACTCGTCGGTAAGATAAGATTGTGTCACTCGCTGTCTCTCTTCATTT
GTCGAAGAATGCTGAGGAATTTCGCGATGACGTCGGCGAGTATTTTGAAGAATGAGAATAATTTGTATTT
ATACGAAAATCAGTTAGTGGAATTTTCTACAAAAACATGTTATCTATAGATAATTTTGTTGCAAAATATG
TTGACTATGACAAAGATTGTATGTATATACCTTTAATGTATTCTCATTTTCTTATGTATTTATAATGGCA
ATGATGATACTGATGATATTTTAAGATGATGCCAGACCACAGGCTGATTTCTGCGTCTTTTGCCGAACGC
AGTGCATGTGCGGTTGTTGTTTTTTGGAATAGTTTCAATTTTCGGACTGTCCGCTTTGATTTCAGTTTCT
TGGCTTATTCAAAAAGCAAAGTAAAGCCAAAAAAGCGAGATGGCAATACCAAATGCGGCAAAACGGTAGT
GGAAGGAAAGGGGTGCGGGGCAGCGGAAGGAAGGGTGGGGCGGGGCGTGGCGGGGTCTGTGGCTGGGCGC
GACGTCACCGACGTTGGAGCCACTCCTTTGACCATGTGTGCGTGTGTGTATTATTCGTGTCTCGCCACTC
GCCGGTTGTTTTTTTCTTTTTATCTCGCTCTCTCTAGCGCCATCTCGTACGCATGCTCAACGCACCGCAT
GTTGCCGTGTCCTTTATGCGTCATTTTGGCTCGAAATAGGCAATTATTTAAACAAAGATTAGTCAACGAA
AACGCTAAAATAAATAAGTCTACAATATGGTTACTTATTGCCATGTGTGTGCAGCCAACGATAGCAACAA
AAGCAACAACACAGTGGCTTTCCCTCTTTCACTTTTTGTTTGCAAGCGCGTGCGAGCAAGACGGCACGAC
CGGCAAACGCAATTACGCTGACAAAGAGCAGACGAAGTTTTGGCCGAAAAACATCAAGGCGCCTGATACG
AATGCATTTGCAATAACAATTGCGATATTTAATATTGTTTATGAAGCTGTTTGACTTCAAAACACACAAA
AAAAAAAATAAAACAAATTATTTGAAAGAGAATTAGGAATCGGACAGCTTATCGTTACGGGCTAACAGCA
CACCGAGACGAAATAGCTTACCTGACGTCACAGCCTCTGGAAGAACTGCCGCCAAGCAGAGAGAGAGAGA
AAAAGAGGGAGAGCAGCTTAGACCGCATGTGCTTGTGTGTGAGGCGTCTCTCTCTTCGTCTCCTGTTTGC
GCAAACGCATAGACTGCACTGAGAAAATCGATTACCTATTTTTTATGAATGAATATTTGCACTATTACTA
TTCAAAACTATTAAGATAGCAATCACATTCAATAGCCAAATACTATACCACCTGAGCGATGCAACGAAAT
GATCAATTTGAGCAAAAATGCTGCATATTTAGGACGGCATCATTATAGAAATGCTTCTTGCTGTGTACTT
TTCTCTCGTCTGGCAGCTGTTTCGCCGTTATTGTTAAAACCGGCTTAAGTTAGGTGTGTTTTCTACGACT
AGTGATGCCCCTACTAGAAGATGTGTGTTGCACAAATGTCCCTGAATAACCAATTTGAAGTGCAGATAGC
AGTAAACGTAAGCTAATATGAATATTATTTAACTGTAATGTTTTAATATCGCTGGACATTACTAATAAAC
CCACTATAAACACATGTACATATGTATGTTTTGGCATACAATGAGTAGTTGGGGAAAAAATGTGTAAAAG
CACCGTGACCATCACAGCATAAAGATAACCAGCTGAAGTATCGAATATGAGTAACCCCCAAATTGAATCA
CATGCCGCAACTGATAGGACCCATGGAAGTACACTCTTCATGGCGATATACAAGACACACACAAGCACGA
ACACCCAGTTGCGGAGGAAATTCTCCGTAAATGAAAACCCAATCGGCGAACAATTCATACCCATATATGG
TAAAAGTTTTGAACGCGACTTGAGAGCGGAGAGCATTGCGGCTGATAAGGTTTTAGCGCTAAGCGGGCTT
TATAAAACGGGCTGCGGGACCAGTTTTCATATCACTACCGTTTGAGTTCTTGTGCTGTGTGGATACTCCT
CCCGACACAAAGCCGCTCCATCAGCCAGCAGTCGTCTAATCCAGAGACCCCGGATCGGGGTACCAACATG
GTGAGCAAGGGCGAGGAGCTGTTCACCGGGGTGGTGCCCATCCTGGTCGAGCTGGACGGCGACGTAAACG
GCCACAAGTTCAGCGTGTCCGGCGAGGGCGAGGGCGATGCCACCTACGGCAAGCTGACCCTGAAGTTCAT
CTGCACCACCGGCAAGCTGCCCGTGCCCTGGCCCACCCTCGTGACCACCCTGACCTACGGCGTGCAGTGC
TTCAGCCGCTACCCCGACCACATGAAGCAGCACGACTTCTTCAAGTCCGCCATGCCCGAAGGCTACGTCC
AGGAGCGCACCATCTTCTTCAAGGACGACGGCAACTACAAGACCCGCGCCGAGGTGAAGTTCGAGGGCGA
CACCCTGGTGAACCGCATCGAGCTGAAGGGCATCGACTTCAAGGAGGACGGCAACATCCTGGGGCACAAG
CTGGAGTACAACTACAACAGCCACAACGTCTATATCATGGCCGACAAGCAGAAGAACGGCATCAAGGTGA
ACTTCAAGATCCGCCACAACATCGAGGACGGCAGCGTGCAGCTCGCCGACCACTACCAGCAGAACACCCC
CATCGGCGACGGCCCCGTGCTGCTGCCCGACAACCACTACCTGAGCACCCAGTCCGCCCTGAGCAAAGAC
CCCAACGAGAAGCGCGATCACATGGTCCTGCTGGAGTTCGTGACCGCCGCCGGGATCACTCTCGGCATGG
ACGAGCTGTACAAGCCAAGCTTGAATTCTGCAGATATCCAGCACAGTGGCGGCCGCATGCGTGAAGCCCT
TTTTTCCCAAGATGGCTGGGGCTGTCAGCATGTTAACCAGGATACTAATTGGGAAGTTCCCAGTTCGCCA
GAACCAGCCAATAAGGATGCACCCGGTCCACCAATGTGGAAGCCAAGCATTAACAATGGTACTGATCTTT
GGGAGTCCAATTTGAGAAACGGAGGTCAGCCGGCCGCACAGCAAGTTCCAAAGCCGTCGTGGGGTCATAC
ACCATCCTCTAACTTAGGTGGAACATGGGGTGAGGACGACGATGGCGCCGATAGTAGTAGTGTGTGGACT
GGAGGAGCTGTTAGCAACGCGGGATCCGGAGCTGCAGTGGGAGTAAACCAAGCCGGAGTTAATGTCGGTC
CAGGCGGTGTTGTTTCGTCTGGCGGACCTCAGTGGGGACAAGGTGTCGTTGGCGTCGGACTTGGATCAAC
TGGAGGTAACGGGTCAAGCAATATAACTGGATCGTCTGGAGTCGCAACAGGTAGTAGCGGAAACTCCAGC
AACGCTGGTAACGGTTGGGGAGACCCTCGTGAAATACGCCCTTTGGGAGTTGGTGGCTCCATGGATATTC
GAAATGTTGAACATCGCGGCGGTAACGGTTCTGGAGCAACTTCGAGCGATCCACGAGACATTCGCATGAT
CGATCCGCGTGACCCTATTCGAGGAGATCCCCGTGGAATATCTGGTCGTCTTAATGGGACCTCTGAAATG
TGGGGTCATCATCCACAAATGTCCCATAACCAGTTGCAAGGTATCAACAAAATGGTTGGTCAAAGTGTAG
CAACTGCCAGCACCAGTGTCGGAACATCTGGCTCGGGCATCGGTCCTGGAGGTCCCGGTCCTAGTACAGT
ATCAGGCAATATCCCAACACAGTGGGGGCCTGCTCAACCGGTAAGCGTTGGTGTAAGTGGTCCCAAAGAC
ATGTCAAAACAGATAAGTGGATGGGAGGAACCATCACCACCGCCTCAGCGTCGCAGTATTCCTAACTACG
ATGATGGTACATCGTTGTGGGGTCAGCAAACTCGTGTTCCCGCTGCAAGCGGTCACTGGAAAGACATGAC
TGATTCGATAGGTCGTAGTAGTCATCTCATGCGTGGCCAAAGCCAAACGGGAGGTATAGGAATAGCCGGC
GTTGGAAATAGCAATGTTCCAGTGGGAGCCAATCCAAGTAATCCTATAAGCAGTGTAGTTGGACCTCAAG
CCCGGATTCCATCTGTGGGCGGCGTACAACACAAACCAGACGGCGGCGCTATGTGGGTGCATTCCGGCAA
TGTAGGTGGCAGAAATAATGTTGCTGCTGTTACTACTTGGGGAGATGACACTCATAGCGTTAATGTCGGC
GCTCCCAGCAGTGGCAGTGTATCCAGCAACAATTGGGTTGATGACAAGTCCAACTCAACCTTGGCACAAA
ACTCTTGGAGCGACCCGGCCCCTGTTGGAGTTAGTTGGGGCAATAAGCAAAGCAAACCGCCAAGCAATAG
TGCTTCATCAGGTTGGAGCACTGCTGCGGGCGTGGTGGATGGGGTTGATCTAGGATCTGAGTGGAACACG
CACGGGGGGATTATTGGAAAATCTCAGCAACAACAAAAACTAGCGGGACTTAACGTGGGAATGGTGAACG
TAATTAACGCGGAGATCATTAAGCAAAGCAAGCAATACAGGATCCTTGTCGAGAACGGCTTTAAAAAGGA
AGATGTAGAGCGGGCATTAGTGATTGCTAATATGAACATCGAAGAGGCAGCCGATATGCTCCGTGCCAAC
TCATCCCTATCAATGGATGGTTGGCGTCGACATGATGAGTCCCTTGGATCTTATGCCGACCACAATAGTT
CAACAAGCAGCGGTGGATTTGCTGGTCGTTACCCGGTCAACAGTGGACAACCTTCAATGTCCTTTCCTCA
TAATAACCTTATGAATAACATGGGAGGTACCGCTGTTACTGGAGGTAACAACAATACAAACATGACAGCT
TTACAGGTGCAAAAGTATTTAAATCAAGGGCAACATGGTGTCGCTGTTGGACCGCAAGCCGTTGGTAATT
CTTCAGCAGTATCTGTCGGATTTGGTCAGAACACGTCTAACGCAGCAGTGGCAGGAGCAGCCTCTGCAAA
TATAGCAGCAAATACAAACAACCAACCGTCTGGTCAGCAAATTCGCATGCTAGGCCAGCAAATTCAGTTG
GCCATTCATAGTGGTTTCATATCTAGTCAGATATTGACTCAACCGCTAACTCAAACAACCCTTAACCTTT
TAAACCAACTTCTTAGCAATATTAAGCATCTCCAGGCTGCACAGCAATCCCTTACCCGCGGGGGAAATGT
CAATCCAATGGCAGTGAATGTGGCTATATCTAAATACAAGCAGCAAATCCAGAATTTACAGAACCAGATA
AGTGCACAACAGGCTGTGTATGTAAAACAGCAAAATATGCAACCAACTTCACAACAACAACAGCCCCAAC
AACAGCAACTTCCTTCTGTTCATCTAAGTAACTCAGGCAACGACTATTTAAGAGGTCACGATGCAATAAA
TAATTTGCAAAGCAACTTTTCTGAGCTCAATATTAATAAGCCAAGTGGATATCAAGGAGCGTCCAATCAA
CAATCCCGATTAAATCAGTGGAAGCTTCCAGTATTAGATAAGGAGATCAACTCTGACAGTACGGAATTTT
CTCGTGCCCCAGGTGCAACGAAACAAAATTTGACGGCCAACACAAGCAACATAAACTCTTTGGGTCTTCA
AAACGATAGTACATGGTCAACTGGACGCAGTATTGGTGACGGTTGGCCTGATCCCTCATCTGATAACGAG
AATAAAGACTGGTCTGTTGCTCAGCCAACTTCAGCAGCAACTGCTTACACTGATCTGGTCCAAGAGTTTG
AGCCAGGCAAGCCATGGAAGGGTTCACAGATCAAAAGCATAGAAGATGATCCCAGCATTACACCAGGAAG
CGTTGCTAGATCTCCATTGTCTATTAATTCGACGCCAAAAGATGCTGACATATTTGCCAATACCGGTAAA
AATTCACCGACTGATTTACCGCCACTAAGTTTATCGTCGTCTACATGGAGTTTTAATCCAAACCAAAATT
ATCCGAGTCACAGTTGGTCTGACAATAGTCAACAATGTACCGCCACTTCGGAGCTTTGGACAAGCCCGCT
AAATAAATCATCGTCTCGAGGTCCCCCGCCAGGATTGACTGCCAATTCAAATAAATCTGCAAATAGTAAT
GCGTCAACGCCAACAACTATTACCGGAGGTGCGAATGGATGGTTACAGCCTCGAAGTGGCGGTGTTCAAA
CCACAAACACTAATTGGACAGGTGGTAACACCACTTGGGGCTCCAGTTGGTTGCTTTTGAAAAATCTAAC
AGCACAGATTGATGGTCCTACTTTGCGTACACTGTGTATGCAGCATGGGCCCCTTGTCAGCTTTCACCCG
TATTTGAACCAAGGAATTGCCTTATGTAAATATACTACTCGTGAGGAGGCGAACAAGGCGCAAATGGCGT
TAAACAACTGTGTCCTCGCCAACACCACAATATTTGCTGAATCTCCCAGCGAGAACGAGGTGCAAAGCAT
TATGCAGCACTTACCACAAACTCCTTCCTCTACAAGCTCTAGTGGAACTAGTGGTGGCAACGTCGGAGGC
GTCGGCACTTCAGCCAATAATGCAAACAGTGGTTCTGCAGCTTGTCTGTCCGGAAACAATAGCGGCAACG
GAAACGGCAGCGCGAGCGGCGCCGGCAGCGGCAACAATGGCAACAGTAGCTGCAACAACAGTGCCGCCGG
GGGGGGCAGCAGCAGCAACAACACGATTACCACTGTAGCAAATTCGAATCTTGTTGGTTCTAGTGGCTCT
GTCTCAAATTCCTCTGGCGTTACTGCTAACTCTAGTACTGTTTCTGTAGTTAGTTGTACAGCGAGTGGGA
ATTCCATAAATGGGGCAGGTACTGCAAACAGTTCTGGTTCAAAGAGTAGTGCAAACAATTTAGCTAGCGG
CCAGTCTAGCGCTTCTAACTTAACTAATAGCACCAATTCAACATGGCGACAAACTAGCCAAAACCAAGCT
CTTCAAAGTCAAAGCAGGCCATCAGGCAGAGAAGCTGACTTTGATTATATATCTCTCGTTTATTCCATTG
TTGATGATTAATCTAGAGGGCCCGCGGTTCGAAGGTAAGCCTATCCCTAACCCTCTCCTCGGTCTCGATT
CTACGCGTACCGGTCATCATCACCATCACCATTGAGTTTAAACCCGCTGATCAGCCTCGACTGTGCCTTC
TAAGGCCTGAGCTCGCTGATCAGCCTCGATCGAGGATCCAGACATGATAAGATACATTGATGAGTTTGGA
CAAACCACAACTAGAATGCAGTGAAAAAAATGCTTTATTTGTGAAATTTGTGATGCTATTGCTTTATTTG
TAACCATTATAAGCTGCAATAAACAAGTTAACAACAACAATTGCATTCATTTTATGTTTCAGGTTCAGGG
GGAGGTGTGGGAGGTTTTTTAAAGCAAGTAAAACCTCTACAAATGTGGTATGGCTGATTATGATCAGTCG
ACCGATGCCCTTGAGAGCCTTCAACCCAGTCAGCTCCTTCCGGTGGGCGCGGGGCATGACTATCGTCGCC
GCACTTATGACTGTCTTCTTTATCATGCAACTCGTAGGACAGGTGCCGGCAGCGCTCTGGGTCATTTTCG
GCGAGGACCGCTTTCGCTGGAGCGCGACGATGATCGGCCTGTCGCTTGCGGTATTCGGAATCTTGCACGC
CCTCGCTCAAGCCTTCGTCACTGGTCCCGCCACCAAACGTTTCGGCGAGAAGCAGGCCATTATCGCCGGC
ATGGCGGCCGACGCGCTGGGCTACGTCTTGCTGGCGTTCGCGACGCGAGGCTGGATGGCCTTCCCCATTA
TGATTCTTCTCGCTTCCGGCGGCATCGGGATGCCCGCGTTGCAGGCCATGCTGTCCAGGCAGGTAGATGA
CGACCATCAGGGACAGCTTCAAGGATCGCTCGCGGCTCTTACCAGCCAGCAAAAGGCCAGGAACCGTAAA
AAGGCCGCGTTGCTGGCGTTTTTCCATAGGCTCCGCCCCCCTGACGAGCATCACAAAAATCGACGCTCAA
GTCAGAGGTGGCGAAACCCGACAGGACTATAAAGATACCAGGCGTTTCCCCCTGGAAGCTCCCTCGTGCG
CTCTCCTGTTCCGACCCTGCCGCTTACCGGATACCTGTCCGCCTTTCTCCCTTCGGGAAGCGTGGCGCTT
TCTCAATGCTCACGCTGTAGGTATCTCAGTTCGGTGTAGGTCGTTCGCTCCAAGCTGGGCTGTGTGCACG
AACCCCCCGTTCAGCCCGACCGCTGCGCCTTATCCGGTAACTATCGTCTTGAGTCCAACCCGGTAAGACA
CGACTTATCGCCACTGGCAGCAGCCACTGGTAACAGGATTAGCAGAGCGAGGTATGTAGGCGGTGCTACA
GAGTTCTTGAAGTGGTGGCCTAACTACGGCTACACTAGAAGGACAGTATTTGGTATCTGCGCTCTGCTGA
AGCCAGTTACCTTCGGAAAAAGAGTTGGTAGCTCTTGATCCGGCAAACAAACCACCGCTGGTAGCGGTGG
TTTTTTTGTTTGCAAGCAGCAGATTACGCGCAGAAAAAAAGGATCTCAAGAAGATCCTTTGATCTTTTCT
ACGGGGTCTGACGCTCAGTGGAACGAAAACTCACGTTAAGGGATTTTGGTCATGAGATTATCAAAAAGGA
TCTTCACCTAGATCCTTTTAAATTAAAAATGAAGTTTTAAATCAATCTAAAGTATATATGAGTAAACTTG
GTCTGACAGTTACCAATGCTTAATCAGTGAGGCACCTATCTCAGCGATCTGTCTATTTCGTTCATCCATA
GTTGCCTGACTCCCCGTCGTGTAGATAACTACGATACGGGAGGGCTTACCATCTGGCCCCAGTGCTGCAA
TGATACCGCGAGACCCACGCTCACCGGCTCCAGATTTATCAGCAATAAACCAGCCAGCCGGAAGGGCCGA
GCGCAGAAGTGGTCCTGCAACTTTATCCGCCTCCATCCAGTCTATTAATTGTTGCCGGGAAGCTAGAGTA
AGTAGTTCGCCAGTTAATAGTTTGCGCAACGTTGTTGCCATTGCTGCAGGCATCGTGGTGTCACGCTCGT
CGTTTGGTATGGCTTCATTCAGCTCCGGTTCCCAACGATCAAGGCGAGTTACATGATCCCCCATGTTGTG
CAAAAAAGCGGTTAGCTCCTTCGGTCCTCCGATCGTTGTCAGAAGTAAGTTGGCCGCAGTGTTATCACTC
ATGGTTATGGCAGCACTGCATAATTCTCTTACTGTCATGCCATCCGTAAGATGCTTTTCTGTGACTGGTG
AGTACTCAACCAAGTCATTCTGAGAATAGTGTATGCGGCGACCGAGTTGCTCTTGCCCGGCGTCAACACG
GGATAATACCGCGCCACATAGCAGAACTTTAAAAGTGCTCATCATTGGAAAACGTTCTTCGGGGCGAAAA
CTCTCAAGGATCTTACCGCTGTTGAGATCCAGTTCGATGTAACCCACTCGTGCACCCAACTGATCTTCAG
CATCTTTTACTTTCACCAGCGTTTCTGGGTGAGCAAAAACAGGAAGGCAAAATGCCGCAAAAAAGGGAAT
AAGGGCGACACGGAAATGTTGAATACTCATACTCTTCCTTTTTCAATATTATTGAAGCATTTATCAGGGT
TATTGTCTCATGAGCGGATACATATTTGAATGTATTTAGAAAAATAAACAAATAGGGGTTCCGCGCACAT
TTCCCCGAAAAGTGCCACCTGACGTCTAAGAAACCATTATTATCATGACATTAACCTATAAAAATAGGCG
TATCACGAGGCCCTTTCGT
Features (pLannotate 1.2.2; 10 found; start..end, strand, type, name):
     56..2568    +  promoter       Ac5 promoter: Drosophila melanogaster actin 5C promoter
   2588..3304    +  CDS            EGFP: EGFP is a basic (constitutively fluorescent) green fluorescent protein published in 1996, derived from Aequorea victoria. It is reported to be a rapidly-maturing weak dimer with moderate acid sensitivity.
   3347..7498    +  CDS            gw: GAWKY_DROME - Also known as GW182 From Drosophila melanogaster (Fruit fly).
   7524..7565    +  CDS            V5 tag: epitope tag from simian virus 5
   7665..7799    -  polyA_signal   SV40 poly(A) signal: SV40 polyadenylation signal
   7822..7906    -  CDS            large T antigen (fragment): large T antigen from SV40 (simian virus 40)
   7907..8377    +  CDS            TcR (fragment): tetracycline efflux protein; tet; confers resistance to tetracycline
   8421..9009    -  rep_origin     ori: high-copy-number ColE1/pMB1/pBR322/pUC origin of replication
   9180..10040   -  CDS            AmpR: β-lactamase; bla; confers resistance to ampicillin, carbenicillin, and related antibiotics
  10041..10145   -  promoter       AmpR promoter: bla
