[The description below was written by a language model from this plasmid's Addgene catalogue record and pLannotate feature annotations shown in this document.]
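Description:
pAc5.1B-EGFP-DmGW182 is a Drosophila expression plasmid built on a pAc5.1B backbone that was modified to carry EGFP, giving a construct of about 10.2 kb. It is propagated in E. coli through a high-copy ColE1/pUC-type origin and selected with ampicillin via the bla gene and its own promoter. The feature table also picks up short fragments of a tetracycline resistance gene and of SV40 large T antigen. These appear to be non-functional backbone remnants rather than working elements.

The payload is the roughly 4.2 kb coding sequence of Drosophila melanogaster gawky (gw, variant A), better known as GW182, inserted between NotI and XbaI sites that remain intact. It lies downstream of EGFP, so the protein is produced as an N-terminal EGFP fusion. Transcription is driven by the Drosophila actin 5C promoter, a strong constitutive promoter widely used in cultured fly cells, and an SV40 polyadenylation signal is annotated downstream of the cassette. A V5 epitope tag from the backbone sits just after the gw reading frame, but the record does not list it as a tag on the protein, so it is unclear whether it is translated or lies beyond a stop codon.

The plasmid suits transient or constitutive expression of fluorescently tagged GW182 in Drosophila cells, allowing localisation of the protein by fluorescence as well as interaction or functional assays. The associated publication concerns the role of GW182 in miRNA-mediated mRNA degradation, together with the CCR4:NOT deadenylase and DCP1:DCP2 decapping complexes. No selection marker for fly cells is annotated.
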