Addgene plasmid #22419: pAc5.1B-EGFP-DmGW182
Depositing lab: Elisa Izaurralde. Depositing organization: Max Planck Institute for Developmental Biology. Publication: mRNA degradation by miRNAs and GW182 requires both CCR4:NOT deadenylase and DCP1:DCP2 decapping complexes. Behm-Ansmant I, Rehwinkel J, Doerks T, Stark A, Bork P, Izaurralde E. Genes Dev. 2006 Jul 15. 20(14):1885-98. 10.1101/gad.1424106 PubMed 16815998.
Backbone
  Vector backbone: pAc5.1B-EGFP
  Backbone manufacturer: Elisa Izaurralde
  Backbone size w/o insert (bp): 6084
  Vector type: Drosophila expression
Growth in bacteria
  Bacterial resistance: Ampicillin, 100 μg/mL
  Growth temperature: 37°C
  Growth strain: DH5alpha
  Growth instructions: Dh5 alpha and XL1-blue
  Copy number: High Copy
Gene/Insert
  Gene/Insert name: gawky, variant A (alt name: GW182)
  Species: D. melanogaster (fly)
  Insert size (bp): 4155
  GenBank ID: NM_166780
  Entrez Gene: gw (a.k.a. Dmel_CG31992, CG11484, CG31992, CG9905, Dmel\CG31992, GQ182, GW, GW182, Gw, Gw182, anon-EST:Posey205, dGW182, gw182)
  Tag / fusion protein: EGFP (N terminal on backbone)
  Cloning method: Restriction Enzyme; 5′ cloning site NotI (not destroyed); 3′ cloning site XbaI (not destroyed)
  Sequencing primers: 5′ Ac5 forward primer site; 3′ BGH reverse priming site
Terms and licenses: Academic/Nonprofit Terms; Industry Terms: Not Available to Industry
How to cite: pAc5.1B-EGFP-DmGW182 was a gift from Elisa Izaurralde (Addgene plasmid # 22419 ; http://n2t.net/addgene:22419 ; RRID:Addgene_22419)
