>Addgene plasmid #22419 | pAc5.1B-EGFP-DmGW182 | addgene partial sequence | sequence record 28227 | 22419 with BGH-rev
GNTACNATGGTGAGGTGATGATGACCGGTACGCGTAGAATCGAGACCGAGGAGAGGGTTAGGGATAGGCT
TACCTTCGAACCGCGGGCCCTCTAGATTAATCATCAACAATGGAATAAACGAGAGATATATAATCAAAGT
CAGCTTCTCTGCCTGATGGCCTGCTTTGACTTTGAAGAGCTTGGTTTTGGCTAGTTTGTCGCCATGTTGA
ATTGGTGCTATTAGTTAAGTTAGAAGCGCTAGACTGGCCGCTAGCTAAATTGTTTGCACTACTCTTTGAA
CCAGAACTGTTTGCAGTACCTGCCCCATTTATGGAATTCCCACTCGCTGTACAACTAACTACAGAAACAG
TACTAGAGTTAGCAGTAACGCCAGAGGAATTTGAGACAGAGCCACTAGAACCAACAAGATTCGAATTTGC
TACAGTGGTAATCGNGTTGTTGCTGCTGCTGCCCCCCCCGGNGGCACTGTTGTTGCACCTACTGTTGCCA
TNGTNGCCCCTGCCGGGCCCCCNCCGCTGCCNTTNCGTTGCNNCTTTTGTTTCCGGAAAAAAAANNTGNA
AAACCCTGTNTGANT
