>Addgene plasmid #22419 | pAc5.1B-EGFP-DmGW182 | addgene partial sequence | sequence record 28228 | 22419 with EGFP-C
CTCGGCATGGACGAGCTGTACAGCCAAGCTTGAATTCTGCAGATATCCAGCACAGTGGCGGCCGCATGCG
TGAAGCCCTTTTTTCCCAAGATGGCTGGGGCTGTCAGCATGTTAACCAGGATACTAATTGGGAAGTTCCC
AGTTCGCCAGAACCAGCCAATAAGGATGCACCCGGTCCACCAATGTGGAAGCCAAGCATTAACAATGGTA
CTGATCTTTGGGAGTCCAATTTGAGAAACGGAGGTCAGCCGGCCGCACAGCAAGTTCCAAAGCCGTCGTG
GGGTCATACACCATCCTCTAACTTAGGTGGAACATGGGGTGAGGACGACCATGGCGCCGATAGTAGTAGT
GTGTGGACTGGAGGAGCTGTTACCAACGCGGGATCCGGAGCTGCAGTGGGAGTAAACCAAGCCGGAGTTA
ATGTCAGTCCATGCGGTGTTGTTTCGTCTGGCGGACCTCACTGGGGACAAGGTGTCTTTGGCGTCTGACT
TGGATCAACTGGACGTAACGGGTCAAGCCATATAACTGGATCCTCTGGACTCACAACAGGTAGTANCGGA
AACTCCATCAACACTGGTAACGGTTGGCGATACCCTCTCGAACTACGCCCTTTGGGAGTTGGTGGCTCCC
TGTATATTCAA
